Addgene plasmid #224570: pCAG-nucGFP11-3xPax7gRNA
Purpose: Ubiquitous expression plasmid, CAG promoter (CMV immediate early enhancer, chicken beta actin promoter), three unique Pax7 gRNAs with ribozyme self-cleavage sites, and nuclear split GFP(11) reporter.
Depositing lab: Erica Hutchins. Depositing organization: University of California, San Francisco (UCSF). Publication: CRISPR-Cas13d as a molecular tool to achieve targeted gene expression knockdown in chick embryos. Kim M, Hutchins EJ. Dev Biol. 2024 Nov 30:S0012-1606(24)00265-3. doi: 10.1016/j.ydbio.2024.11.013. PubMed 39622311.
Backbone
  Vector backbone: pCAG-memRFP
  Modifications to backbone: Guide RNAs inserted following memRFP, GFP11-H2B inserted in place of memRFP
  Vector type: CRISPR
Growth in bacteria
  Bacterial resistance: Ampicillin, 100 μg/mL
  Growth temperature: 37°C
  Growth strain: DH5alpha
  Copy number: High Copy
Gene/Insert
  Gene/Insert name: GFP11-H2B (alt name: split GFP11)
  gRNA/shRNA sequence: Pax7 gRNA1: aacccctaccaactggtcggggtttgaaacccgaatttgatgcgtagcacacg; Pax7 gRNA2: aacccctaccaactggtcggggtttgaaacccctttgtcgcccaggatgccat; Pax7 gRNA3: aacccctaccaactggtcggggtttgaaacattcatgtggttggcaggagctg
  Mutation: Codon optimized
  Tag / fusion protein: Histone H2B (nuclear localization) (C terminal on insert)
  Cloning method: Restriction Enzyme; 5′ cloning site NheI (not destroyed); 3′ cloning site NotI (not destroyed)
  Sequencing primers: 5′ tacagctcctgggcaacgtg
Terms and licenses: Academic/Nonprofit Terms; Industry Terms: Not Available to Industry
How to cite: pCAG-nucGFP11-3xPax7gRNA was a gift from Erica Hutchins (Addgene plasmid # 224570 ; http://n2t.net/addgene:224570 ; RRID:Addgene_224570)
