[The description below was written by a language model from this plasmid's Addgene catalogue record and pLannotate feature annotations shown in this document.]
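Description:
pCAG-nucGFP11-3xPax7gRNA is a 5.9 kb CRISPR-Cas13d guide and reporter plasmid built on the pCAG-memRFP backbone, intended for ubiquitous expression in vertebrate cells; the associated work concerns targeted transcript knockdown in chick embryos. It is maintained in E. coli as a high-copy plasmid through a ColE1/pUC-type origin and selected with ampicillin via the β-lactamase gene. Residual backbone elements include lac promoter/operator remnants, an SV40 origin and an SV40 polyadenylation signal.

The payload is a single Pol II transcription unit driven by the CAG promoter, made up of the CMV immediate early enhancer, the chicken β-actin promoter and a chimeric β-actin/β-globin intron, and terminated by the rabbit β-globin poly(A) signal. The first part of the transcript encodes a codon-optimized GFP11, the eleventh β-strand of superfolder GFP, fused at its C terminus to human histone H2B, which directs the fragment to chromatin in the nucleus. This replaced the original memRFP between NheI and NotI sites. GFP11 is not fluorescent by itself and gives signal only when it associates with GFP(1-10), which this plasmid does not encode and which must therefore come from another source. Downstream of the coding sequence lie three different Pax7-targeting guides, each preceded by the 30-base RfxCas13d direct repeat and separated by hammerhead ribozyme sequences. Ribozyme self-cleavage releases the individual guide RNAs from the long mRNA-type transcript, allowing guides and reporter to share one promoter rather than requiring separate Pol III cassettes. The plasmid carries no Cas13d, so the effector must also be provided separately to achieve Pax7 knockdown.
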