Features (pLannotate 1.2.2; 24 found; start..end, strand, type, name):
    171..1031    -  CDS            AmpR: β-lactamase; bla; confers resistance to ampicillin, carbenicillin, and related antibiotics
   1032..1136    -  promoter       AmpR promoter: bla
   1167..1546    +  enhancer       CMV enhancer: human cytomegalovirus immediate early enhancer
   1548..1813    +  promoter       chicken β-actin promoter: contains a 21-bp deletion relative to the standard chicken β-actin promoter
   1814..2830    +  intron         chimeric intron: chimera between introns from chicken β-actin and rabbit β-globin
   2968..3015    +  CDS            GFP11: 11th β-strand of superfolder GFP associates with GFP(1-10), consisting of the first 10 β-strands, to reconstitute fluorescent GFP (Cabantous et al., 2005; Kamiyama et al., 2016)
   3022..3399    +  CDS            H2B: human histone H2B; HIST1H2BJ
   3403..3454    +  ncRNA          Hammerhead 3 (fragment): Accession: RF00008 - Hammerhead ribozyme (type III)
   3464..3493    +  misc_RNA       RfxCas13d DR30: 5' processed 30-base direct repeat for an RfxCas13d gRNA (Konermann et al., 2018)
   3607..3630    +  misc_RNA       sTRSV HHRz (fragment): hammerhead ribozyme from the tobacco ringspot virus satellite RNA (Khvorova et al., 2003)
   3644..3673    +  misc_RNA       RfxCas13d DR30: 5' processed 30-base direct repeat for an RfxCas13d gRNA (Konermann et al., 2018)
   3787..3810    +  misc_RNA       sTRSV HHRz (fragment): hammerhead ribozyme from the tobacco ringspot virus satellite RNA (Khvorova et al., 2003)
   3824..3853    +  misc_RNA       RfxCas13d DR30: 5' processed 30-base direct repeat for an RfxCas13d gRNA (Konermann et al., 2018)
   3961..4038    +  CDS            HBB (fragment): HBB_PONPY - Experimental evidence at transcript level: Swiss-Prot protein existence level 2. Involved in oxygen transport from the lung to the various peripheral tissues. From Pongo pygmaeus (Bornean orangutan).
   4109..4164    +  polyA_signal   β-globin poly(A) signal: rabbit β-globin polyadenylation signal (Gil and Proudfoot, 1987)
   4579..4595    -  protein_bind   lac operator: The lac repressor binds to the lac operator to inhibit transcription in E. coli. This inhibition can be relieved by adding lactose or isopropyl-β-D-thiogalactopyranoside (IPTG). lac repressor encoded by lacI
   4603..4633    -  promoter       lac promoter: promoter for the E. coli lac operon
   4648..4669    -  protein_bind   CAP binding site: CAP binding activates transcription in the presence of cAMP. E. coli catabolite activator protein
   4682..4721    -  CDS            lacI (fragment): lac repressor; lacI; The lac repressor binds to the lac operator to inhibit transcription in E. coli. This inhibition can be relieved by adding lactose or isopropyl-β-D-thiogalactopyranoside (IPTG).
   4728..4750    +  promoter       SV40 promoter (fragment): SV40 enhancer and early promoter
   4774..4909    +  rep_origin     SV40 ori: SV40 origin of replication
   4929..5063    +  polyA_signal   SV40 poly(A) signal: SV40 polyadenylation signal
   5065..5119    -  CDS            lacI (fragment): lac repressor; lacI; The lac repressor binds to the lac operator to inhibit transcription in E. coli. This inhibition can be relieved by adding lactose or isopropyl-β-D-thiogalactopyranoside (IPTG).
   5302..5890    -  rep_origin     ori: high-copy-number ColE1/pMB1/pBR322/pUC origin of replication
>Addgene plasmid #224570 | pCAG-nucGFP11-3xPax7gRNA | addgene full sequence | sequence record 451492 | Addgene NGS Result
GAAGATCCTTTGATCTTTTCTACGGGGTCTGACGCTCAGTGGAACGAAAACTCACGTTAAGGGATTTTGG
TCATGAGATTATCAAAAAGGATCTTCACCTAGATCCTTTTAAATTAAAAATGAAGTTTTAAATCAATCTA
AAGTATATATGAGTAAACTTGGTCTGACAGTTACCAATGCTTAATCAGTGAGGCACCTATCTCAGCGATC
TGTCTATTTCGTTCATCCATAGTTGCCTGACTCCCCGTCGTGTAGATAACTACGATACGGGAGGGCTTAC
CATCTGGCCCCAGTGCTGCAATGATACCGCGAGACCCACGCTCACCGGCTCCAGATTTATCAGCAATAAA
CCAGCCAGCCGGAAGGGCCGAGCGCAGAAGTGGTCCTGCAACTTTATCCGCCTCCATCCAGTCTATTAAT
TGTTGCCGGGAAGCTAGAGTAAGTAGTTCGCCAGTTAATAGTTTGCGCAACGTTGTTGCCATTGCTACAG
GCATCGTGGTGTCACGCTCGTCGTTTGGTATGGCTTCATTCAGCTCCGGTTCCCAACGATCAAGGCGAGT
TACATGATCCCCCATGTTGTGCAAAAAAGCGGTTAGCTCCTTCGGTCCTCCGATCGTTGTCAGAAGTAAG
TTGGCCGCAGTGTTATCACTCATGGTTATGGCAGCACTGCATAATTCTCTTACTGTCATGCCATCCGTAA
GATGCTTTTCTGTGACTGGTGAGTACTCAACCAAGTCATTCTGAGAATAGTGTATGCGGCGACCGAGTTG
CTCTTGCCCGGCGTCAATACGGGATAATACCGCGCCACATAGCAGAACTTTAAAAGTGCTCATCATTGGA
AAACGTTCTTCGGGGCGAAAACTCTCAAGGATCTTACCGCTGTTGAGATCCAGTTCGATGTAACCCACTC
GTGCACCCAACTGATCTTCAGCATCTTTTACTTTCACCAGCGTTTCTGGGTGAGCAAAAACAGGAAGGCA
AAATGCCGCAAAAAAGGGAATAAGGGCGACACGGAAATGTTGAATACTCATACTCTTCCTTTTTCAATAT
TATTGAAGCATTTATCAGGGTTATTGTCTCATGAGCGGATACATATTTGAATGTATTTAGAAAAATAAAC
AAATAGGGGTTCCGCGCACATTTCCCCGAAAAGTGCCACCTGGGTCGACATTGATTATTGACTAGTTATT
AATAGTAATCAATTACGGGGTCATTAGTTCATAGCCCATATATGGAGTTCCGCGTTACATAACTTACGGT
AAATGGCCCGCCTGGCTGACCGCCCAACGACCCCCGCCCATTGACGTCAATAATGACGTATGTTCCCATA
GTAACGCCAATAGGGACTTTCCATTGACGTCAATGGGTGGAGTATTTACGGTAAACTGCCCACTTGGCAG
TACATCAAGTGTATCATATGCCAAGTACGCCCCCTATTGACGTCAATGACGGTAAATGGCCCGCCTGGCA
TTATGCCCAGTACATGACCTTATGGGACTTTCCTACTTGGCAGTACATCTACGTATTAGTCATCGCTATT
ACCATGGTCGAGGTGAGCCCCACGTTCTGCTTCACTCTCCCCATCTCCCCCCCCTCCCCACCCCCAATTT
TGTATTTATTTATTTTTTAATTATTTTGTGCAGCGATGGGGGCGGGGGGGGGGGGGGGGGGGGGCGCGCG
CCAGGCGGGGCGGGGCGGGGCGAGGCGGAGAGGTGCGGCGGCAGCCAATCAGAGCGGCGCGCTCCGAAAG
TTTCCTTTTATGGCGAGGCGGCGGCGGCGGCGGCCCTATAAAAAGCGAAGCGCGCGGCGGGCGGGAGTCG
CTGCGCGCTGCCTTCGCCCCGTGCCCCGCTCCGCCGCCGCCTCGCGCCGCCCGCCCCGGCTCTGACTGAC
CGCGTTACTCCCACAGGTGAGCGGGCGGGACGGCCCTTCTCCTCCGGGCTGTAATTAGCGCTTGGTTTAA
TGACGGCTTGTTTCTTTTCTGTGGCTGCGTGAAAGCCTTGAGGGGCTCCGGGAGGGCCCTTTGTGCGGGG
GGAGCGGCTCGGGGGGTGCGTGCGTGTGTGTGTGCGTGGGGAGCGCCGCGTGCGGCTCCGCGCTGCCCGG
CGGCTGTGAGCGCTGCGGGCGCGGCGCGGGGCTTTGTGCGCTCCGCAGTGTGCGCGAGGGGAGCGCGGCC
GGGGGCGGTGCCCCGCGGTGCGGGGGGGGCTGCGAGGGGAACAAAGGCTGCGTGCGGGGTGTGTGCGTGG
GGGGGTGAGCAGGGGGTGTGGGCGCGTCGGTCGGGCTGCAACCCCCCCTGCACCCCCCTCCCCGAGTTGC
TGAGCACGGCCCGGCTTCGGGTGCGGGGCTCCGTACGGGGCGTGGCGCGGGGCTCGCCGTGCCGGGCGGG
GGGTGGCGGCAGGTGGGGGTGCCGGGCGGGGCGGGGCCGCCTCGGGCCGGGGAGGGCTCGGGGGAGGGGC
GCGGCGGCCCCCGGAGCGCCGGCGGCTGTCGAGGCGCGGCGAGCCGCAGCCATTGCCTTTTATGGTAATC
GTGCGAGAGGGCGCAGGGACTTCCTTTGTCCCAAATCTGTGCGGAGCCGAAATCTGGGAGGCGCCGCCGC
ACCCCCTCTAGCGGGCGCGGGGCGAAGCGGTGCGGCGCCGGCAGGAAGGAAATGGGCGGGGAGGGCCTTC
GTGCGTCGCCGCGCCGCCGTCCCCTTCTCCCTCTCCAGCCTCGGGGCTGTCCGCGGGGGGACGGCTGCCT
TCGGGGGGGACGGGGCAGGGCGGGGTTCGGCTTCTGGCGTGTGACCGGCGGCTCTAGAGCCTCTGCTAAC
CATGTTCATGCCTTCTTCTTTTTCCTACAGCTCCTGGGCAACGTGCTGGTTATTGTGCTGTCTCATCATT
TTGGCAAAGAATTGCTCGAGAGTTCGAAGCCTTAAGTACGCGTAGGCGCGCCTTAATTAACGTTTAAACA
TGCATGCAAATGGCTAGCGCCACCATGCGTGACCACATGGTCCTTCATGAGTATGTAAATGCTGCTGGGA
TTACAATGGTTATGCCAGAGCCAGCGAAGTCTGCTCCCGCCCCGAAAAAGGGCTCCAAGAAGGCGGTGAC
TAAGGCGCAGAAGAAAGGCGGCAAGAAGCGCAAGCGCAGCCGCAAGGAGAGCTATTCCATCTATGTGTAC
AAGGTTCTGAAGCAGGTCCACCCTGACACCGGCATTTCGTCCAAGGCCATGGGCATCATGAATTCGTTTG
TGAACGACATTTTCGAGCGCATCGCAGGTGAGGCTTCCCGCCTGGCGCATTACAACAAGCGCTCGACCAT
CACCTCCAGGGAGATCCAGACGGCCGTGCGCCTGCTGCTGCCTGGGGAGTTGGCCAAGCACGCCGTGTCC
GAGGGTACTAAGGCCATCACCAAGTACACCAGCGCTAAGGATCCACCAGTCGCCACCGGTCAGTGCCTGA
TGAGTCCGTGAGGACGAAACGAGTAAGCTCGTCAACCCCTACCAACTGGTCGGGGTTTGAAACCCGAATT
TGATGCGTAGCACACGGGCCGGCATGGTCCCAGCCTCCTCGCTGGCGCCGGCTGGGCAACATGCTTCGGC
ATGGCGAATGGGACATCGATACAGCGCAAAATTAGGCTGATGAGTCCGTGAGGACGAAACGAGTAAGCTC
GTCAACCCCTACCAACTGGTCGGGGTTTGAAACCCCTTTGTCGCCCAGGATGCCATGGCCGGCATGGTCC
CAGCCTCCTCGCTGGCGCCGGCTGGGCAACATGCTTCGGCATGGCGAATGGGACAAGCTTACAGCGCAAA
ATTAGGCTGATGAGTCCGTGAGGACGAAACGAGTAAGCTCGTCAACCCCTACCAACTGGTCGGGGTTTGA
AACATTCATGTGGTTGGCAGGAGCTGGGCCGGCATGGTCCCAGCCTCCTCGCTGGCGCCGGCTGGGCAAC
ATGCTTCGGCATGGCGAATGGGACTCTAGATGAGCGGCCGCAATTCACTCCTCAGGTGCAGGCTGCCTAT
CAGAAGGTGGTGGCTGGTGTGGCCAATGCCCTGGCTCACAAATACCACTGAGATCTTTTTCCCTCTGCCA
AAAATTATGGGGACATCATGAAGCCCCTTGAGCATCTGACTTCTGGCTAATAAAGGAAATTTATTTTCAT
TGCAATAGTGTGTTGGAATTTTTTGTGTCTCTCACTCGGAAGGACATATGGGAGGGCAAATCATTTAAAA
CATCAGAATGAGTATTTGGTTTAGAGTTTGGCAACATATGCCCATATGCTGGCTGCCATGAACAAAGGTT
GGCTATAAAGAGGTCATCAGTATATGAAACAGCCCCCTGCTGTCCATTCCTTATTCCATAGAAAAGCCTT
GACTTGAGGTTAGATTTTTTTTATATTTTGTTTTGTGTTATTTTTTTCTTTAACATCCCTAAAATTTTCC
TTACATGTTTTACTAGCCAGATTTTTCCTCCTCTCCTGACTACTCCCAGTCATAGCTGTCCCTCTTCTCT
TATGGAGATCCCTCGACCTGCACCGTCGACCAGCTGGTCGACGGTGCACCGTCGACCAGCTTGGCGTAAT
CATGGTCATAGCTGTTTCCTGTGTGAAATTGTTATCCGCTCACAATTCCACACAACATACGAGCCGGAAG
CATAAAGTGTAAAGCCTGGGGTGCCTAATGAGTGAGCTAACTCACATTAATTGCGTTGCGCTCACTGCCC
GCTTTCCAGTCGGGAAACCTGTCGTGCCAGCGGATCCGCATCTCAATTAGTCAGCAACCATAGTCCCGCC
CCTAACTCCGCCCATCCCGCCCCTAACTCCGCCCAGTTCCGCCCATTCTCCGCCCCATGGCTGACTAATT
TTTTTTATTTATGCAGAGGCCGAGGCCGCCTCGGCCTCTGAGCTATTCCAGAAGTAGTGAGGAGGCTTTT
TTGGAGGCCTAGGCTTTTGCAAAAAGCTAACTTGTTTATTGCAGCTTATAATGGTTACAAATAAAGCAAT
AGCATCACAAATTTCACAAATAAAGCATTTTTTTCACTGCATTCTAGTTGTGGTTTGTCCAAACTCATCA
ATGTATCTTATCATGTCTGGATCCGCTGCATTAATGAATCGGCCAACGCGCGGGGAGAGGCGGTTTGCGT
ATTGGGCGCTCTTCCGCTTCCTCGCTCACTGACTCGCTGCGCTCGGTCGTTCGGCTGCGGCGAGCGGTAT
CAGCTCACTCAAAGGCGGTAATACGGTTATCCACAGAATCAGGGGATAACGCAGGAAAGAACATGTGAGC
AAAAGGCCAGCAAAAGGCCAGGAACCGTAAAAAGGCCGCGTTGCTGGCGTTTTTCCATAGGCTCCGCCCC
CCTGACGAGCATCACAAAAATCGACGCTCAAGTCAGAGGTGGCGAAACCCGACAGGACTATAAAGATACC
AGGCGTTTCCCCCTGGAAGCTCCCTCGTGCGCTCTCCTGTTCCGACCCTGCCGCTTACCGGATACCTGTC
CGCCTTTCTCCCTTCGGGAAGCGTGGCGCTTTCTCATAGCTCACGCTGTAGGTATCTCAGTTCGGTGTAG
GTCGTTCGCTCCAAGCTGGGCTGTGTGCACGAACCCCCCGTTCAGCCCGACCGCTGCGCCTTATCCGGTA
ACTATCGTCTTGAGTCCAACCCGGTAAGACACGACTTATCGCCACTGGCAGCAGCCACTGGTAACAGGAT
TAGCAGAGCGAGGTATGTAGGCGGTGCTACAGAGTTCTTGAAGTGGTGGCCTAACTACGGCTACACTAGA
AGAACAGTATTTGGTATCTGCGCTCTGCTGAAGCCAGTTACCTTCGGAAAAAGAGTTGGTAGCTCTTGAT
CCGGCAAACAAACCACCGCTGGTAGCGGTGGTTTTTTTGTTTGCAAGCAGCAGATTACGCGCAGAAAAAA
AGGATCTCAA
